>Addgene plasmid #144685 | TFORF3209 | addgene full sequence | sequence record 350841 | Addgene NGS Result
GGCTCCGGTGCCCGTCAGTGGGCAGAGCGCACATCGCCCACAGTCCCCGAGAAGTTGGGGGGAGGGGTCG
GCAATTGAACCGGTGCCTAGAGAAGGTGGCGCGGGGTAAACTGGGAAAGTGATGTCGTGTACTGGCTCCG
CCTTTTTCCCGAGGGTGGGGGAGAACCGTATATAAGTGCAGTAGTCGCCGTGAACGTTCTTTTTCGCAAC
GGGTTTGCCGCCAGAACACAGGTAAGTGCCGTGTGTGGTTCCCGCGGGCCTGGCCTCTTTACGGGTTATG
GCCCTTGCGTGCCTTGAATTACTTCCACCTGGCTGCAGTACGTGATTCTTGATCCCGAGCTTCGGGTTGG
AAGTGGGTGGGAGAGTTCGAGGCCTTGCGCTTAAGGAGCCCCTTCGCCTCGTGCTTGAGTTGAGGCCTGG
CCTGGGCGCTGGGGCCGCCGCGTGCGAATCTGGTGGCACCTTCGCGCCTGTCTCGCTGCTTTCGATAAGT
CTCTAGCCATTTAAAATTTTTGATGACCTGCTGCGACGCTTTTTTTCTGGCAAGATAGTCTTGTAAATGC
GGGCCAAGATCTGCACACTGGTATTTCGGTTTTTGGGGCCGCGGGCGGCGACGGGGCCCGTGCGTCCCAG
CGCACATGTTCGGCGAGGCGGGGCCTGCGAGCGCGGCCACCGAGAATCGGACGGGGGTAGTCTCAAGCTG
GCCGGCCTGCTCTGGTGCCTGGCCTCGCGCCGCCGTGTATCGCCCCGCCCTGGGCGGCAAGGCTGGCCCG
GTCGGCACCAGTTGCGTGAGCGGAAAGATGGCCGCTTCCCGGCCCTGCTGCAGGGAGCTCAAAATGGAGG
ACGCGGCGCTCGGGAGAGCGGGCGGGTGAGTCACCCACACAAAGGAAAAGGGCCTTTCCGTCCTCAGCCG
TCGCTTCATGTGACTCCACGGAGTACCGGGCGCCGTCCAGGCACCTCGATTAGTTCTCGAGCTTTTGGAG
TACGTCGTCTTTAGGTTGGGGGGAGGGGTTTTATGCGATGGAGTTTCCCCACACTGAGTGGGTGGAGACT
GAAGTTAGGCCAGCTTGGCACTTGATGTAATTCTCCTTGGAATTTGCCCTTTTTGAGTTTGGATCTTGGT
TCATTCTCAAGCCTCAGACAGTGGTTCAAAGTTTTTTTCTTCCATTTCAGGTGTCGTGAGGCTAGCATCG
ATTGATCAACAAGTTTGTACAAAAAAGTTGGCATGGAAACCCCAACACCTTTGCCGCCTGTACCCGCCTC
CCCGACCTGCAACCCAGCCCCACGGACAATCCAGATCGAGTTCCCACAGCATAGCTCGTCGCTGCTGGAA
TCTCTGAACCGCCACAGGCTAGAGGGAAAGTTCTGTGATGTGTCCCTCCTGGTGCAGGGCCGGGAACTTA
GGGCTCATAAAGCAGTGTTAGCTGCTGCCTCTCCTTACTTCCATGACAAGCTGCTTCTGGGGGATGCGCC
TCGTCTCACTCTACCGAGTGTCATTGAAGCCGATGCCTTCGAGGGGCTGCTCCAGCTCATTTATTCAGGG
CGTCTCCGCCTGCCACTGGATGCTCTTCCTGCTCATCTCCTTGTGGCCAGTGGCCTTCAAATGTGGCAGG
TAGTAGATCAGTGCTCAGAAATTCTTAGAGAATTAGAAACTTCAGGTGGTGGAATTTCAGCCCGTGGAGG
AAACTCCTACCATGCCCTTCTTTCCACTACATCCTCTACAGGAGGCTGGTGCATTCGCTCTTCGCCTTTC
CAGACCCCAGTACAGTCCTCTGCTTCTACTGAAAGCCCTGCTTCCACTGAGAGCCCTGTGGGAGGGGAGG
GAAGTGAACTGGGAGAAGTGCTGCAAATTCAGGTGGAAGAAGAAGAGGAGGAGGAGGAAGATGATGATGA
TGAGGACCAGGGGTCAGCCACACTCTCTCAGACTCCTCAGCCCCAGAGAGTATCAGGGGTTTTTCCCCGT
CCTCATGGACCCCACCCACTGCCCATGACTGCTACTCCCCGAAAGCTTCCAGAGGGTGAGAGTGCACCAC
TTGAGCTTCCTGCCCCTCCTGCACTGCCCCCCAAAATCTTCTACATTAAGCAGGAACCCTTCGAGCCTAA
GGAGGAGATATCAGGAAGCGGAACTCAGCCTGGAGGAGCAAAGGAGGAAACCAAAGTGTTTTCTGGAGGG
GACACTGAAGGGAATGGGGAGCTAGGGTTCTTGTTGCCTTCAGGGCCAGGGCCAACATCTGGGGGAGGGG
GTCCATCCTGGAAACCAGTGGATCTTCATGGGAATGAAATCCTGTCAGGGGGTGGAGGACCTGGGGGAGC
AGGCCAGGCCGTGCATGGGCCTGTGAAGCTAGGGGGGACACCCCCTGCAGATGGAAAACGCTTTGGTTGC
CTGTGTGGGAAGCGGTTTGCAGTGAAGCCAAAGCGTGACCGGCACATCATGCTGACCTTCAGCCTTCGGC
CTTTTGGCTGTGGCATCTGCAACAAGCGCTTCAAGCTGAAGCACCATCTGACAGAGCACATGAAGACCCA
TGCTGGAGCCCTGCATGCCTGTCCCCACTGTGGCCGTCGGTTCCGAGTCCATGCCTGTTTTCTCCGCCAC
CGGGACCTATGCAAGGGCCAGGGCTGGGCCACTGCCCACTGGACTTACAAGTGCCCAACTTTCTTGTACA
AAGTGGTTGATATCGGTAAGCCTATCCCTAACCCTCTCCTCGGTCTCGATTCTACGTAGTAATGAACTAG
TCCGTAACTTGAAAGTATTTCGATTTCTTGGCTTTATATATCTTGTGGAAAGGACGAATTTAATTTGTCA
GTTGAACTTCAACGCGTTAAGTCGACAATCAACCTCTGGATTACAAAATTTGTGAAAGATTGACTGGTAT
TCTTAACTATGTTGCTCCTTTTACGCTATGTGGATACGCTGCTTTAATGCCTTTGTATCATGCTATTGCT
TCCCGTATGGCTTTCATTTTCTCCTCCTTGTATAAATCCTGGTTGCTGTCTCTTTATGAGGAGTTGTGGC
CCGTTGTCAGGCAACGTGGCGTGGTGTGCACTGTGTTTGCTGACGCAACCCCCACTGGTTGGGGCATTGC
CACCACCTGTCAGCTCCTTTCCGGGACTTTCGCTTTCCCCCTCCCTATTGCCACGGCGGAACTCATCGCC
GCCTGCCTTGCCCGCTGCTGGACAGGGGCTCGGCTGTTGGGCACTGACAATTCCGTGGTGTTGTCGGGGA
AATCATCGTCCTTTCCTTGGCTGCTCGCCTGTGTTGCCACCTGGATTCTGCGCGGGACGTCCTTCTGCTA
CGTCCCTTCGGCCCTCAATCCAGCGGACCTTCCTTCCCGCGGCCTGCTGCCGGCTCTGCGGCCTCTTCCG
CGTCTTCGCCTTCGCCCTCAGACGAGTCGGATCTCCCTTTGGGCCGCCTCCCCGCGTCGACTTTAAGACC
AATGACTTACAAGGCAGCTGTAGATCTTAGCCACTTTTTAAAAGAAAAGGGGGGACTGGAAGGGCTAATT
CACTCCCAACGAAGACAAGATCTGCTTTTTGCTTGTACTGGGTCTCTCTGGTTAGACCAGATCTGAGCCT
GGGAGCTCTCTGGCTAACTAGGGAACCCACTGCTTAAGCCTCAATAAAGCTTGCCTTGAGTGCTTCAAGT
AGTGTGTGCCCGTCTGTTGTGTGACTCTGGTAACTAGAGATCCCTCAGACCCTTTTAGTCAGTGTGGAAA
ATCTCTAGCAGTACGTATAGTAGTTCATGTCATCTTATTATTCAGTATTTATAACTTGCAAAGAAATGAA
TATCAGAGAGTGAGAGGAACTTGTTTATTGCAGCTTATAATGGTTACAAATAAAGCAATAGCATCACAAA
TTTCACAAATAAAGCATTTTTTTCACTGCATTCTAGTTGTGGTTTGTCCAAACTCATCAATGTATCTTAT
CATGTCTGGCTCTAGCTATCCCGCCCCTAACTCCGCCCATCCCGCCCCTAACTCCGCCCAGTTCCGCCCA
TTCTCCGCCCCATGGCTGACTAATTTTTTTTATTTATGCAGAGGCCGAGGCCGCCTCGGCCTCTGAGCTA
TTCCAGAAGTAGTGAGGAGGCTTTTTTGGAGGCCTAGGGACGTACCCAATTCGCCCTATAGTGAGTCGTA
TTACGCGCGCTCACTGGCCGTCGTTTTACAACGTCGTGACTGGGAAAACCCTGGCGTTACCCAACTTAAT
CGCCTTGCAGCACATCCCCCTTTCGCCAGCTGGCGTAATAGCGAAGAGGCCCGCACCGATCGCCCTTCCC
AACAGTTGCGCAGCCTGAATGGCGAATGGG
[124 nt withheld, positions 4301-4424]
C
[91 nt withheld, positions 4426-4516]
A
[49 nt withheld, positions 4518-4566]
CCTTTGACGTTGGAGTCCACGTTCTTT
[37 nt withheld, positions 4594-4630]
ACCCTATCTCGGTCTATTCTTTTGATTTATAAGGGATTTTGCCGATTTCGGCCTATTGGTTAAAAAATGA
GCTGATTTAACAAAAATTTAACGCGAATTTTAACAAAATATTAACGCTTACAATTTAGGTGGCACTTTTC
GGGGAAATGTGCGCGGAACCCCTATTTGTTTATTTTTCTAAATACATTCAAATATGTATCCGCTCATGAG
ACAATAACCCTGATAAATGCTTCAATAATATTGAAAAAGGAAGAGTATGAGTATTCAACATTTCCGTGTC
GCCCTTATTCCCTTTTTTGCGGCATTTTGCCTTCCTGTTTTTGCTCACCCAGAAACGCTGGTGAAAGTAA
AAGATGCTGAAGATCAGTTGGGTGCACGAGTGGGTTACATCGAACTGGATCTCAACAGCGGTAAGATCCT
TGAGAGTTTTCGCCCCGAAGAACGTTTTCCAATGATGAGCACTTTTAAAGTTCTGCTATGTGGCGCGGTA
TTATCCCGTATTGACGCCGGGCAAGAGCAACTCGGTCGCCGCATACACTATTCTCAGAATGACTTGGTTG
AGTACTCACCAGTCACAGAAAAGCATCTTACGGATGGCATGACAGTAAGAGAATTATGCAGTGCTGCCAT
AACCATGAGTGATAACACTGCGGCCAACTTACTTCTGACAACGATCGGAGGACCGAAGGAGCTAACCGCT
TTTTTGCACAACATGGGGGATCATGTAACTCGCCTTGATCGTTGGGAACCGGAGCTGAATGAAGCCATAC
CAAACGACGAGCGTGACACCACGATGCCTGTAGCAATGGCAACAACGTTGCGCAAACTATTAACTGGCGA
ACTACTTACTCTAGCTTCCCGGCAACAATTAATAGACTGGATGGAGGCGGATAAAGTTGCAGGACCACTT
CTGCGCTCGGCCCTTCCGGCTGGCTGGTTTATTGCTGATAAATCTGGAGCCGGTGAGCGTGGGTCTCGCG
GTATCATTGCAGCACTGGGGCCAGATGGTAAGCCCTCCCGTATCGTAGTTATCTACACGACGGGGAGTCA
GGCAACTATGGATGAACGAAATAGACAGATCGCTGAGATAGGTGCCTCACTGATTAAGCATTGGTAACTG
TCAGACCAAGTTTACTCATATATACTTTAGATTGATTTAAAACTTCATTTTTAATTTAAAAGGATCTAGG
TGAAGATCCTTTTTGATAATCTCATGACCAAAATCCCTTAACGTGAGTTTTCGTTCCACTGAGCGTCAGA
CCCCGTAGAAAAGATCAAAGGATCTTCTTGAGATCCTTTTTTTCTGCGCGTAATCTGCTGCTTGCAAACA
AAAAAACCACCGCTACCAGCGGTGGTTTGTTTGCCGGATCAAGAGCTACCAACTCTTTTTCCGAAGGTAA
CTGGCTTCAGCAGAGCGCAGATACCAAATACTGTTCTTCTAGTGTAGCCGTAGTTAGGCCACCACTTCAA
GAACTCTGTAGCACCGCCTACATACCTCGCTCTGCTAATCCTGTTACCAGTGGCTGCTGCCAGTGGCGAT
AAGTCGTGTCTTACCGGGTTGGACTCAAGACGATAGTTACCGGATAAGGCGCAGCGGTCGGGCTGAACGG
GGGGTTCGTGCACACAGCCCAGCTTGGAGCGAACGACCTACACCGAACTGAGATACCTACAGCGTGAGCT
ATGAGAAAGCGCCACGCTTCCCGAAGGGAGAAAGGCGGACAGGTATCCGGTAAGCGGCAGGGTCGGAACA
GGAGAGCGCACGAGGGAGCTTCCAGGGGGAAACGCCTGGTATCTTTATAGTCCTGTCGGGTTTCGCCACC
TCTGACTTGAGCGTCGATTTTTGTGATGCTCGTCAGGGGGGCGGAGCCTATGGAAAAACGCCAGCAACGC
GGCCTTTTTACGGTTCCTGGCCTTTTGCTGGCCTTTTGCTCACATGTTCTTTCCTGCGTTATCCCCTGAT
TCTGTGGATAACCGTATTACCGCCTTTGAGTGAGCTGATACCGCTCGCCGCAGCCGAACGACCGAGCGCA
GCGAGTCAGTGAGCGAGGAAGCGGAAGAGCGCCCAATACGCAAACCGCCTCTCCCCGCGCGTTGGCCGAT
TCATTAATGCAGCTGGCACGACAGGTTTCCCGACTGGAAAGCGGGCAGTGAGCGCAACGCAATTAATGTG
AGTTAGCTCACTCATTAGGCACCCCAGGCTTTACACTTTATGCTTCCGGCTCGTATGTTGTGTGGAATTG
TGAGCGGATAACAATTTCACACAGGAAACAGCTATGACCATGATTACGCCAAGCGCGCAATTAACCCTCA
CTAAAGGGAACAAAAGCTGGAGCTGCAAGCTTAATGTAGTCTTATGCAATACTCTTGTAGTCTTGCAACA
TGGTAACGATGAGTTAGCAACATGCCTTACAAGGAGAGAAAAAGCACCGTGCATGCCGATTGGTGGAAGT
AAGGTGGTACGATCGTGCCTTATTAGGAAGGCAACAGACGGGTCTGACATGGATTGGACGAACCACTGAA
TTGCCGCATTGCAGAGATATTGTATTTAAGTGCCTAGCTCGATACATAAACGGGTCTCTCTGGTTAGACC
AGATCTGAGCCTGGGAGCTCTCTGGCTAACTAGGGAACCCACTGCTTAAGCCTCAATAAAGCTTGCCTTG
AGTGCTTCAAGTAGTGTGTGCCCGTCTGTTGTGTGACTCTGGTAACTAGAGATCCCTCAGACCCTTTTAG
TCAGTGTGGAAAATCTCTAGCAGTGGCGCCCGAACAGGGACTTGAAAGCGAAAGGGAAACCAGAGGAGCT
CTCTCGACGCAGGACTCGGCTTGCTGAAGCGCGCACGGCAAGAGGCGAGGGGCGGCGACTGGTGAGTACG
CCAAAAATTTTGACTAGCGGAGGCTAGAAGGAGAGAGATGGGTGCGAGAGCGTCAGTATTAAGCGGGGGA
GAATTAGATCGCGATGGGAAAAAATTCGGTTAAGGCCAGGGGGAAAGAAAAAATATAAATTAAAACATAT
AGTATGGGCAAGCAGGGAGCTAGAACGATTCGCAGTTAATCCTGGCCTGTTAGAAACATCAGAAGGCTGT
AGACAAATACTGGGACAGCTACAACCATCCCTTCAGACAGGATCAGAAGAACTTAGATCATTATATAATA
CAGTAGCAACCCTCTATTGTGTGCATCAAAGGATAGAGATAAAAGACACCAAGGAAGCTTTAGACAAGAT
AGAGGAAGAGCAAAACAAAAGTAAGACCACCGCACAGCAAGCGGCCGCTGATCTTCAGACCTGGAGGAGG
AGATATGAGGGACAATTGGAGAAGTGAATTATATAAATATAAAGTAGTAAAAATTGAACCATTAGGAGTA
GCACCCACCAAGGCAAAGAGAAGAGTGGTGCAGAGAGAAAAAAGAGCAGTGGGAATAGGAGCTTTGTTCC
TTGGGTTCTTGGGAGCAGCAGGAAGCACTATGGGCGCAGCGTCAATGACGCTGACGGTACAGGCCAGACA
ATTATTGTCTGGTATAGTGCAGCAGCAGAACAATTTGCTGAGGGCTATTGAGGCGCAACAGCATCTGTTG
CAACTCACAGTCTGGGGCATCAAGCAGCTCCAGGCAAGAATCCTGGCTGTGGAAAGATACCTAAAGGATC
AACAGCTCCTGGGGATTTGGGGTTGCTCTGGAAAACTCATTTGCACCACTGCTGTGCCTTGGAATGCTAG
TTGGAGTAATAAATCTCTGGAACAGATTTGGAATCACACGACCTGGATGGAGTGGGACAGAGAAATTAAC
AATTACACAAGCTTAATACACTCCTTAATTGAAGAATCGCAAAACCAGCAAGAAAAGAATGAACAAGAAT
TATTGGAATTAGATAAATGGGCAAGTTTGTGGAATTGGTTTAACATAACAAATTGGCTGTGGTATATAAA
ATTATTCATAATGATAGTAGGAGGCTTGGTAGGTTTAAGAATAGTTTTTGCTGTACTTTCTATAGTGAAT
AGAGTTAGGCAGGGATATTCACCATTATCGTTTCAGACCCACCTCCCAACCCCGAGGGGACCCATGCATT
GCATCTCAATTAGTCAGCAACCAGGTGTGGAAAGTCCCCAGGCTCCCCAGCAGGCAGAAGTATGCAAAGC
ATGCGTCTCAATTAGTCAGCAACCATAGTCCCGCCCCTAACTCCGCCCATCCCGCCCCTAACTCCGCCCA
GTTCCGCCCATTCTCCGCCCCATGGCTGACTAATTTTTTTTATTTATGCAGAGGCCGAGGCCGCCTCGGC
CTCTGAGCTATTCCAGAAGTAGTGAGGAGGCTTTTTTGGAGGCCTAGGCTTTTGCAAAAAGCTTTCTAGA
GGTACCACCGGAGCTTACCATGACCGAGTACAAGCCCACGGTGCGCCTCGCCACCCGCGACGACGTCCCC
AGGGCCGTACGCACCCTCGCCGCCGCGTTCGCCGACTACCCCGCCACGCGCCACACCGTCGATCCGGACC
GCCACATCGAGCGGGTCACCGAGCTGCAAGAACTCTTCCTCACGCGCGTCGGGCTCGACATCGGCAAGGT
GTGGGTCGCGGACGACGGCGCCGCCGTGGCGGTCTGGACCACGCCGGAGAGCGTCGAAGCGGGGGCGGTG
TTCGCCGAGATCGGCCCGCGCATGGCCGAGTTGAGCGGTTCCCGGCTGGCCGCGCAGCAACAGATGGAAG
GCCTCCTGGCGCCGCACCGGCCCAAGGAGCCCGCGTGGTTCCTGGCCACCGTCGGCGTCTCGCCCGACCA
CCAGGGCAAGGGTCTGGGCAGCGCCGTCGTGCTCCCCGGAGTGGAGGCGGCCGAGCGCGCCGGGGTGCCC
GCCTTCCTGGAGACCTCCGCGCCCCGCAACCTCCCCTTCTACGAGCGGCTCGGCTTCACCGTCACCGCCG
ACGTCGAGGTGCCCGAAGGACCGCGCACCTGGTGCATGACCCGCAAGCCCGGTGCCAGTTAACGAATTCT
AGATCTTGAGACAAATGGCAGTATTCATCCACAATTTTAAAAGAAAAGGGGGGATTGGGGGGTACAGTGC
AGGGGAAAGAATAGTAGACATAATAGCAACAGACATACAAACTAAAGAATTACAAAAACAAATTACAAAA
ATTCAAAATTTTCGGGTTTATTACAGGGACAGCAGAGATCCACTTTGGCGCCGGCTCGAGGCCTGCAGGT
GCAAAGATGGATAAAGTTTTAAACAGAGAGGAATCTTTGCAGCTAATGGACCTTCTAGGTCTTGAAAGGA
GTGGGAATT
Features (pLannotate 1.2.2; 34 found; start..end, strand, type, name):
      1..1179    +  promoter       EF-1α promoter: strong constitutive promoter for human elongation factor EF-1α
   1200..1217    +  protein_bind   attB1 (fragment): mutant version of attB; core recombination site for the Gateway® BP reaction BP Clonase™
   1223..2641    +  CDS            ZBTB9: ZBTB9_HUMAN - Experimental evidence at protein level: Swiss-Prot protein existence level 1. May be involved in transcriptional regulation. From Homo sapiens (Human).
   2644..2667    -  protein_bind   attB2: mutant version of attB; recombination site for the Gateway® BP reaction BP Clonase™
   2675..2716    +  CDS            V5 tag: epitope tag from simian virus 5
   2732..2785    +  promoter       U6 promoter (fragment): RNA polymerase III promoter for human U6 snRNA
   2827..3415    +  misc_feature   WPRE: woodchuck hepatitis virus posttranscriptional regulatory element
   3466..3485    +  misc_feature   cPPT/CTS (fragment): central polypurine tract and central termination sequence of HIV-1
   3487..3720    +  LTR            3' LTR (ΔU3): self-inactivating 3' long terminal repeat (LTR) from HIV-1
   3798..3919    +  polyA_signal   SV40 poly(A) signal: SV40 polyadenylation signal
   3959..4094    +  rep_origin     SV40 ori: SV40 origin of replication
   4115..4133    -  promoter       T7 promoter: promoter for bacteriophage T7 RNA polymerase
   4141..4296    +  CDS            lacZα (fragment): LacZα fragment of β-galactosidase; lacZ fragment
   4301..4729    +  rep_origin     f1 ori (sequence partly withheld): f1 bacteriophage origin of replication; arrow indicates direction of (+) strand synthesis
   4782..4886    +  promoter       AmpR promoter: bla
   4887..5747    +  CDS            AmpR: β-lactamase; bla; confers resistance to ampicillin, carbenicillin, and related antibiotics
   5918..6506    +  rep_origin     ori: high-copy-number ColE1/pMB1/pBR322/pUC origin of replication
   6689..6781    +  CDS            lacI (fragment): lac repressor; lacI; The lac repressor binds to the lac operator to inhibit transcription in E. coli. This inhibition can be relieved by adding lactose or isopropyl-β-D-thiogalactopyranoside (IPTG).
   6794..6815    +  protein_bind   CAP binding site: CAP binding activates transcription in the presence of cAMP. E. coli catabolite activator protein
   6830..6860    +  promoter       lac promoter: promoter for the E. coli lac operon
   6868..6884    +  protein_bind   lac operator: The lac repressor binds to the lac operator to inhibit transcription in E. coli. This inhibition can be relieved by adding lactose or isopropyl-β-D-thiogalactopyranoside (IPTG). lac repressor encoded by lacI
   6929..6947    +  promoter       T3 promoter: promoter for bacteriophage T3 RNA polymerase
   6975..7201    +  promoter       RSV promoter: Rous sarcoma virus enhancer/promoter
   7202..7382    +  LTR            5' LTR (truncated): truncated 5' long terminal repeat (LTR) from HIV-1
   7429..7554    +  misc_feature   HIV-1 Ψ: packaging signal of human immunodeficiency virus type 1
   7538..7901    +  CDS            HIV-1 gag (fragment): gag protein from human immunodeficiency virus 1; gag
   8047..8280    +  misc_feature   RRE: The Rev response element (RRE) of HIV-1 allows for Rev-dependent mRNA export from the nucleus to the cytoplasm.
   8657..8683    +  CDS            Rev (fragment): human immunodeficiency virus 1 (HIV-1) Rev protein; rev; enhances nuclear export of unspliced and incompletely spliced viral mRNAs
   8690..8713    +  promoter       SV40 promoter (fragment): SV40 early promoter
   8714..8785    +  promoter       SV40 promoter (fragment): SV40 enhancer and early promoter
   8809..8944    +  rep_origin     SV40 ori: SV40 origin of replication
   8990..9586    +  CDS            PuroR (fragment): puromycin N-acetyltransferase; pac from Streptomyces; confers resistance to puromycin
   9635..9752    +  misc_feature   cPPT/CTS: central polypurine tract and central termination sequence of HIV-1
   9817..9883    +  CDS            small t antigen (fragment): SV40 (simian virus 40) small t antigen
