[The description below was written by a language model from this plasmid's Addgene catalogue record and pLannotate feature annotations shown in this document.]
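Description:
TFORF3209 is a third-generation-style, self-inactivating lentiviral expression plasmid built on the pLX_TRC317 backbone. It carries the human transcription factor ZBTB9 (also known as ZNF919) for overexpression in mammalian cells. It belongs to a barcoded transcription factor ORF collection in which each ORF is paired with a unique 24-bp barcode, so that individual factors can be identified by sequencing in pooled screens. The feature table does not annotate the barcode itself, so its position is not stated. In bacteria the plasmid is maintained through a high-copy ColE1/pUC-type origin with ampicillin selection, and an f1 origin is also present. The depositor notes a risk of plasmid recombination, which is common for LTR-containing vectors.

The ZBTB9 coding sequence was introduced by Gateway cloning and is flanked by attB1 and attB2 sites. It is driven by the strong constitutive EF-1α promoter and is followed by a C-terminal V5 epitope tag for detecting the protein. A WPRE lies downstream to enhance transcript stability and expression. The viral genome is transcribed from an RSV promoter fused to a truncated HIV-1 5' LTR. It includes the Ψ packaging signal with a partial gag region, the RRE for Rev-dependent nuclear export, a cPPT/CTS and a ΔU3 3' LTR that inactivates the LTR promoter after integration. An SV40 poly(A) signal follows the 3' LTR. Upstream of the EF-1α cassette, an SV40 early promoter drives a puromycin resistance gene for selecting transduced cells. The short U6, lacZα, lacI, Rev and small t antigen matches appear to be backbone remnants rather than functional parts.
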