Addgene plasmid #144685: TFORF3209
Purpose: Lentiviral vector for overexpressing transcription factor ORFs with unique 24-bp barcodes. Barcodes facilitate identification of transcription factors in pooled screens.
Depositing lab: Feng Zhang. Depositing organization: Broad Institute. Publication: A transcription factor atlas of directed differentiation. Joung J, Ma S, Tay T, Geiger-Schuller KR, Kirchgatterer PC, Verdine VK, Guo B, Arias-Garcia MA, Allen WE, Singh A, Kuksenko O, Abudayyeh OO, Gootenberg JS, Fu Z, Macrae RK, Buenrostro JD, Regev A, Zhang F. Cell. 2023 Jan 5;186(1):209-229.e26. doi: 10.1016/j.cell.2022.11.026. PubMed 36608654.
Backbone
  Vector backbone: pLX_TRC317
  Backbone manufacturer: Broad Institute Genetic Perturbation Platform
  Backbone size w/o insert (bp): 8264
  Vector type: Mammalian Expression, Lentiviral
  Selectable markers: Puromycin
Growth in bacteria
  Bacterial resistance: Ampicillin, 100 μg/mL
  Growth temperature: 37°C
  Growth strain: NEB Stable
  Copy number: High Copy
Gene/Insert
  Gene/Insert name: ZBTB9
  Species: H. sapiens (human)
  Insert size (bp): 1625
  Entrez Gene: ZBTB9 (a.k.a. ZNF919)
  Promoter: EF1a
  Tag / fusion protein: V5 (C terminal on insert)
  Cloning method: Gateway Cloning
  Sequencing primers: 5′ GGGTGGAGACTGAAGTTAGGCCAG; 3′ CACATAGCGTAAAAGGAGCAACATAG
Resource information
  A portion of this plasmid was derived from a plasmid made by: Broad Institute Genetic Perturbation Platform
Terms and licenses: Academic/Nonprofit Terms; Industry Terms: Not Available to Industry
Depositor comments: NM_152735.3 Please test multiple small colonies in case of plasmid recombination. To make this collection available in a timely manner, a portion of this collection was not fully sequenced by Addgene. If an Addgene verified full plasmid sequence is not available, please contact us prior to placing an order to request the full sequence.
How to cite: TFORF3209 was a gift from Feng Zhang (Addgene plasmid # 144685 ; http://n2t.net/addgene:144685 ; RRID:Addgene_144685)
