>Addgene plasmid #144685 | TFORF3209 | depositor partial sequence | sequence record 286170 | Insert
ATCGATTGATCAACAAGTTTGTACAAAAAAGTTGGCATGGAAACCCCAACACCTTTGCCGCCTGTACCCG
CCTCCCCGACCTGCAACCCAGCCCCACGGACAATCCAGATCGAGTTCCCACAGCATAGCTCGTCGCTGCT
GGAATCTCTGAACCGCCACAGGCTAGAGGGAAAGTTCTGTGATGTGTCCCTCCTGGTGCAGGGCCGGGAA
CTTAGGGCTCATAAAGCAGTGTTAGCTGCTGCCTCTCCTTACTTCCATGACAAGCTGCTTCTGGGGGATG
CGCCTCGTCTCACTCTACCGAGTGTCATTGAAGCCGATGCCTTCGAGGGGCTGCTCCAGCTCATTTATTC
AGGGCGTCTCCGCCTGCCACTGGATGCTCTTCCTGCTCATCTCCTTGTGGCCAGTGGCCTTCAAATGTGG
CAGGTAGTAGATCAGTGCTCAGAAATTCTTAGAGAATTAGAAACTTCAGGTGGTGGAATTTCAGCCCGTG
GAGGAAACTCCTACCATGCCCTTCTTTCCACTACATCCTCTACAGGAGGCTGGTGCATTCGCTCTTCGCC
TTTCCAGACCCCAGTACAGTCCTCTGCTTCTACTGAAAGCCCTGCTTCCACTGAGAGCCCTGTGGGAGGG
GAGGGAAGTGAACTGGGAGAAGTGCTGCAAATTCAGGTGGAAGAAGAAGAGGAGGAGGAGGAAGATGATG
ATGATGAGGACCAGGGGTCAGCCACACTCTCTCAGACTCCTCAGCCCCAGAGAGTATCAGGGGTTTTTCC
CCGTCCTCATGGACCCCACCCACTGCCCATGACTGCTACTCCCCGAAAGCTTCCAGAGGGTGAGAGTGCA
CCACTTGAGCTTCCTGCCCCTCCTGCACTGCCCCCCAAAATCTTCTACATTAAGCAGGAACCCTTCGAGC
CTAAGGAGGAGATATCAGGAAGCGGAACTCAGCCTGGAGGAGCAAAGGAGGAAACCAAAGTGTTTTCTGG
AGGGGACACTGAAGGGAATGGGGAGCTAGGGTTCTTGTTGCCTTCAGGGCCAGGGCCAACATCTGGGGGA
GGGGGTCCATCCTGGAAACCAGTGGATCTTCATGGGAATGAAATCCTGTCAGGGGGTGGAGGACCTGGGG
GAGCAGGCCAGGCCGTGCATGGGCCTGTGAAGCTAGGGGGGACACCCCCTGCAGATGGAAAACGCTTTGG
TTGCCTGTGTGGGAAGCGGTTTGCAGTGAAGCCAAAGCGTGACCGGCACATCATGCTGACCTTCAGCCTT
CGGCCTTTTGGCTGTGGCATCTGCAACAAGCGCTTCAAGCTGAAGCACCATCTGACAGAGCACATGAAGA
CCCATGCTGGAGCCCTGCATGCCTGTCCCCACTGTGGCCGTCGGTTCCGAGTCCATGCCTGTTTTCTCCG
CCACCGGGACCTATGCAAGGGCCAGGGCTGGGCCACTGCCCACTGGACTTACAAGTGCCCAACTTTCTTG
TACAAAGTGGTTGATATCGGTAAGCCTATCCCTAACCCTCTCCTCGGTCTCGATTCTACGTAGTAATGAA
CTAGTCCGTAACTTGAAAGTATTTCGATTTCTTGGCTTTATATATCTTGTGGAAAGGACGAATTTAATTT
GTCAGTTGAACTTCA
