>Addgene plasmid #144685 | TFORF3209 | depositor partial sequence | sequence record 286171 | Barcode
ATTTAATTTGTCAGTTGAACTTCA
